Addgene plasmid #227521: pEPMS0CM0039
Purpose: L0 part - CDS (without STOP codon)
Depositing lab: Nicola Patron. Depositing organization: Earlham Institute. Publication: Biosynthesis and bioactivity of anti-inflammatory triterpenoids in Calendula officinalis. Golubova D, Salmon M, Su H, Tansley C, Kaithakottil GG, Linsmith G, Schudoma C, Swarbreck D, O'Connell MA, Patron NJ. Nat Commun. 2025 Jul 28;16(1):6941. doi: 10.1038/s41467-025-62269-w. PubMed 40721615.
Backbone
  Vector backbone: pTwist Chlor High Copy
  Vector type: Plant Expression
Growth in bacteria
  Bacterial resistance: Chloramphenicol, 25 μg/mL
  Growth temperature: 37°C
  Growth strain: DH5alpha
  Copy number: High Copy
Gene/Insert
  Gene/Insert name: CYP716A393 (Calendula officinalis cytochrome P450 2)
  Species: Calendula officinalis
  Mutation: BsaI sites removed by silent mutation
  Cloning method: Restriction Enzyme; 5′ cloning site unknown (unknown if destroyed)
Terms and licenses: Academic/Nonprofit Terms; Industry Terms: Not Available to Industry
How to cite: pEPMS0CM0039 was a gift from Nicola Patron (Addgene plasmid # 227521 ; http://n2t.net/addgene:227521 ; RRID:Addgene_227521)
