[The description below was written by a language model from this plasmid's Addgene catalogue record and pLannotate feature annotations shown in this document.]
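Description:
pEPMS0CM0039 is a Level 0 (L0) standard part plasmid for modular Golden Gate-style assembly of plant expression constructs. It is built on the pTwist Chlor High Copy backbone, a small synthesis vector of about 3.5 kb in total. It is not itself an expression vector. The feature table shows no plant promoter or terminator around the insert, only the elements for maintenance in E. coli. These are a high-copy ColE1/pUC-type origin of replication and a chloramphenicol acetyltransferase (cat) gene driven by its own promoter and followed by the lambda t0 terminator, which gives chloramphenicol selection. A short residual lacZα fragment is also annotated and appears to be a backbone remnant.

The payload is the coding sequence of CYP716A393, a cytochrome P450 from Calendula officinalis (pot marigold). It is supplied without a stop codon so that it can be fused in frame to a C-terminal tag or other downstream coding part during assembly. Internal BsaI sites were removed by silent mutation, which "domesticates" the sequence so it stays intact when BsaI is used to release and assemble parts. The automated annotation labels the roughly 1.4 kb open reading frame as tomato CYP716A44, an enzyme that oxidises α- and β-amyrin at C-28. This is a homology-based match to a related CYP716A family member, not the identity of the insert, and the record does not state the catalytic activity of CYP716A393. The exact flanking cloning sites and overhangs are not recorded either. The part is intended to be combined with promoter, tag and terminator modules into plant transcriptional units, in the context of work on triterpenoid biosynthesis in Calendula.
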