Features (pLannotate 1.2.2; 6 found; start..end, strand, type, name):
     11..1441    +  CDS            CYP716A44: C7A44_SOLLC - Experimental evidence at protein level: Swiss-Prot protein existence level 1. Catalyzes the carboxylation of beta-amyrin at the C-28 position to form oleanolate (PubMed:28194155). Catalyzes the carboxylation of alpha-amyrin at the C-28 position to form ursolate (PubMed:28194155). From Solanum lycopersicum (Tomato) (Lycopersicon esculentum).
   1707..2295    -  rep_origin     ori: high-copy-number ColE1/pMB1/pBR322/pUC origin of replication
   2428..2522    -  terminator     lambda t0 terminator: transcription terminator from phage lambda
   2546..3202    -  CDS            cat: CAT_ECOLX - Experimental evidence at protein level: Swiss-Prot protein existence level 1. This enzyme is an effector of chloramphenicol resistance in bacteria. From Escherichia coli. This protein is used as a marker in many commonly used cloning vectors, such as pACYC184.
   3203..3305    -  promoter       cat promoter: promoter of the E. coli cat gene encoding chloramphenicol acetyltransferase
   3380..3423    -  CDS            lacZα (fragment): LacZα fragment of β-galactosidase; lacZ fragment
>Addgene plasmid #227521 | pEPMS0CM0039 | addgene full sequence | sequence record 454878 | Addgene NGS Result
TAGGTCTCTAATGGAGATGTTCTATGCTTCCCTTGTTTCTCTCTTTGTTCTTGTTGTTTCTTTTTCTCTT
CACTTTTTCTTCTACAATTCAAAACCATCCGAAGATCAGAAACTACTTCCACCGGGTAGAACGGGCTGGC
CCATAATTGGAGAAAGTCTCGAGTTTCTCGGAAGTGGATGGTACGGTCATCCCGAAAAGTTCATACTTGA
CCGAATGTCAAAGTTTTCGCCTATAGTATTTAGGTCATCTCTTTTGCTAGAGAATGCTGCAGTGATGTGT
GGTGCTCAAGGCAACAAATTCTTGTTCTCAAATGAGAACAAACTAGTCCAAGTATGGTGGCCCGCTTCGG
TTGACAAAATCTTTCCATCGGCTAACAAAACCTACAAAACCGAAACCATTAAAATGAGAAAAATGCTCCC
AAATTTCCTCAAACCCGAAGCCTTGCAACGATACATTCCAATCATGGATATTACCACACAAAAACACTTT
GCCGCCGGATGGGACGGGAAGAAAGAAGTTGTGACTTATGAACTTACTAGAAACTTTGCTTTTTGGCTTG
CTTGCAAGATCTTTCTTGATATCGATGATCCTGAACGGGTCAGATATTTATCTGGCCCGTTTGAGAGCAT
TGTTACGGGGATCCTGTCGATCCCCATTGATCTTCCTGGGACACCGTTTAGAAGAGGGATCAATGGTTCA
AACTTTATAACAAAAGAACTTGTAGCAATAGTTAAGCAAAGGAAAATTGATTTGGCTCAAGGGAAAGCAA
CACCAACCCAAGATATATTGTCACATATGATTCTATTTAGCGACGAAGATGGCGAGTTCATGACCGAACA
CGACATTTCTGGCAAGATACTTGCGTTGCTGATTGGTGGGCATGACACTGCGAGCTCCGCAACTGCTTTT
ATTGTTAAGTATCTTGCCGAATTGCCAGAAATTTATAATGGAGTCTACAATGAACAAATGGAAATTGCAA
AATCTAAAGCAGTTGGGGAATTATTAAATTGGGAGGATCTATCAAAGATGAAATACTCATGGAAAGTTGC
TTGTGAAGTTCTTAGATTAGTCCCACCGGCCCAAGGTGCTTTTCGAGAAGCCCTTACAGATTTTATGTAC
AATGGTTACTCTATCCCCAAGGGCTGGAAGTTATATTGGAGTGCAAGCTCAACCCATAAAAACCCCGAAT
TCTTTCCGGAACCCGAAAAATTTGACCCGTCGAGATTTGATGGAAGCGGGCCAGCACCTTACACATTCGT
GCCATTTGGAGGAGGCCCGCACATGTGTCCAGGAAAAGAGTATGCCCGACTAGAAATACTCGTGTTTATG
CATCATCTCGTAAGAAAGTACAAATGGGAGAAAATAATTCCCGATGAGCCCATTGTTTTCAACCCGATGC
CTAGCCCTGCCAAGGGACTTCCTATTCGTATTTACCCTCATAAAGCTGGTTCGAGAGACCTAAGGCTAGG
TGGAGGCTCAGTGATGATAAGTCTGCGATGGTGGATGCATGTGTCATGGTCATAGCTGTTTCCTGTGTGA
AATTGTTATCCGCTCAGAGGGCACAATCCTATTCCGCGCTATCCGACAATCTCCAAGACATTAGGTGGAG
TTCAGTTCGGCGTATGGCATATGTCGCTGGAAAGAACATGTGAGCAAAAGGCCAGCAAAAGGCCAGGAAC
CGTAAAAAGGCCGCGTTGCTGGCGTTTTTCCATAGGCTCCGCCCCCCTGACGAGCATCACAAAAATCGAC
GCTCAAGTCAGAGGTGGCGAAACCCGACAGGACTATAAAGATACCAGGCGTTTCCCCCTGGAAGCTCCCT
CGTGCGCTCTCCTGTTCCGACCCTGCCGCTTACCGGATACCTGTCCGCCTTTCTCCCTTCGGGAAGCGTG
GCGCTTTCTCATAGCTCACGCTGTAGGTATCTCAGTTCGGTGTAGGTCGTTCGCTCCAAGCTGGGCTGTG
TGCACGAACCCCCCGTTCAGCCCGACCGCTGCGCCTTATCCGGTAACTATCGTCTTGAGTCCAACCCGGT
AAGACACGACTTATCGCCACTGGCAGCAGCCACTGGTAACAGGATTAGCAGAGCGAGGTATGTAGGCGGT
GCTACAGAGTTCTTGAAGTGGTGGCCTAACTACGGCTACACTAGAAGAACAGTATTTGGTATCTGCGCTC
TGCTGAAGCCAGTTACCTTCGGAAAAAGAGTTGGTAGCTCTTGATCCGGCAAACAAACCACCGCTGGTAG
CGGTGGTTTTTTTGTTTGCAAGCAGCAGATTACGCGCAGAAAAAAAGGATCTCAAGAAGATCCTTTGATC
TTTTCTACGGGGTCTGACGCTCTATTCAACAAAGCCGCCGTCCCGTCAAGTCAGCGTAAATGGGTAGGGG
GCTTCAAATCGTCCCCCCATACGATATAAGTTGTTACTAGTGCTTGGATTCTCACCAATAAAAAACGCCC
GGCGGCAACCGAGCGTTCTGAACAAATCCAGATGGAGTTCTGAGGTCATTACTGGATCTATCAACAGGAG
TCCAAGCGAGCTCGATATCAAATTACGCCCCGCCCTGCCACTCATCGCAGTACTGTTGTAATTCATTAAG
CATTCTGCCGACATGGAAGCCATCACAAACGGCATGATGAACCTGAATCGCCAGCGGCATCAGCACCTTG
TCGCCTTGCGTATAATATTTGCCCATGGTGAAAACGGGGGCGAAGAAGTTGTCCATATTGGCCACGTTTA
AATCAAAACTGGTGAAACTCACCCAGGGATTGGCTGAGACGAAAAACATATTCTCAATAAACCCTTTAGG
GAAATAGGCCAGGTTTTCACCGTAACACGCCACATCTTGCGAATATATGTGTAGAAACTGCCGGAAATCG
TCGTGGTATTCACTCCAGAGCGATGAAAACGTTTCAGTTTGCTCATGGAAAACGGTGTAACAAGGGTGAA
CACTATCCCATATCACCAGCTCACCGTCTTTCATTGCCATACGAAATTCCGGATGAGCATTCATCAGGCG
GGCAAGAATGTGAATAAAGGCCGGATAAAACTTGTGCTTATTTTTCTTTACGGTCTTTAAAAAGGCCGTA
ATATCCAGCTGAACGGTCTGGTTATAGGTACATTGAGCAACTGACTGAAATGCCTCAAAATGTTCTTTAC
GATGCCATTGGGATATATCAACGGTGGTATATCCAGTGATTTTTTTCTCCATTTTAGCTTCCTTAGCTCC
TGAAAATCTCGATAACTCAAAAAATACGCCCGGTAGTGATCTTATTTCATTATGGTGAAAGTTGGAACCT
CTTACGTGCCGATCAACGTCTCATTGATACCTGAAACAAAACCCATCGTACGGCCAAGGAAGTCTCCAAT
AACTGTGATCCACCACAAGCGCCAGGGTTTTCCCAGTCACGACGTTGTAAAACGACGGCCAGTCATGCAT
AATCCGCACGCATCTGGAATAAGGAAGTGCCATTCCGCCTGACCT
